>Addgene plasmid #182605 | pOME0243M | addgene full sequence | sequence record 359452 | Addgene NGS Result
GACGGATCGGGAGATCTCCCGATCCCCTATGGTGCACTCTCAGTACAATCTGCTCTGATGCCGCATAGTT
AAGCCAGTATCTGCTCCCTGCTTGTGTGTTGGAGGTCGCTGAGTAGTGCGCGAGCAAAATTTAAGCTACA
ACAAGGCAAGGCTTGACCGACAATTGCATGAAGAATCTGCTTAGGGTTAGGCGTTTTGCGCTGCTTCGCG
ATGTACGGGCCAGATATACGCGTTGACATTGATTATTGACTAGTTATTAATAGTAATCAATTACGGGGTC
ATTAGTTCATAGCCCATATATGGAGTTCCGCGTTACATAACTTACGGTAAATGGCCCGCCTGGCTGACCG
CCCAACGACCCCCGCCCATTGACGTCAATAATGACGTATGTTCCCATAGTAACGCCAATAGGGACTTTCC
ATTGACGTCAATGGGTGGAGTATTTACGGTAAACTGCCCACTTGGCAGTACATCAAGTGTATCATATGCC
AAGTACGCCCCCTATTGACGTCAATGACGGTAAATGGCCCGCCTGGCATTATGCCCAGTACATGACCTTA
TGGGACTTTCCTACTTGGCAGTACATCTACGTATTAGTCATCGCTATTACCATGGTGATGCGGTTTTGGC
AGTACATCAATGGGCGTGGATAGCGGTTTGACTCACGGGGATTTCCAAGTCTCCACCCCATTGACGTCAA
TGGGAGTTTGTTTTGGCACCAAAATCAACGGGACTTTCCAAAATGTCGTAACAACTCCGCCCCATTGACG
CAAATGGGCGGTAGGCGTGTACGGTGGGAGGTCTATATAAGCAGAGCTCTCTGGCTAACTAGAGAACCCA
CTGCTTACTGGCTTATCGAAATTAATACGACTCACTATAGGGAGACCCAAGCTGGCTAGCGTTTAAACGG
GCCCTCTAGACTCGAGCGGCCGCCACTGTGCTGGATATCTGCAGAATTCCCCCTTTAACCCATCGGGTAC
AGACCCGGCGTTTATTAGTACGTGGCAGGCCGCGTCACAGAATATGGTGTACAACACATCCACCGCGCCC
TTAAAACCGGCCACCGGTAGTTCACAGACGGTGTCAGTCAAGGCGGTTGCTCAAGGGGCCGTGATTACTG
CGACAACGGTGCCGCAGGCAATGCCAGCGCGGGGTACCGGAGGGGAGTTGCCTGTAATGTCAGCGTCCAC
TCCTGCAAGAGATCAGGTCGCTGCATGTTTTGTCGCAGAGAACACCGGAGATTCTCCCGACAACCCGAGC
TCTTTCCTGACGTCATGTCACCCTTGCGATCCGAACACGGTTATAGTGGCCCAGCAATTTCAACCACCGC
AATGCGTTACGTTGTTGCAGGTTACCTGTGCCCCCTCTTCGACACCACCCCCCGATTCAACAGTCCGGGC
CCCGGTGGTGCAGTTGCCAACAGTAGTCCCTCTGCCGGCCAGCGCGTTCCTCCCGGCGCTCGCCCAACCA
GAAGCCTCGGGCGAAGAGCTTCCGGGCGGTCATGACGGAGACCAAGGTGTGCCGTGTAGAGATTCAACGG
CGGCGGCTACGGCGGCAGAGGCGACAACACCCAAACGAAAGCAGAGAAGCAAAGAGAGGAGCTCAAAGAA
GCGTAAGGCTTTGACCGTGCCAGAAGCCGACACCACGCCATCGACCACGACACCTGGTACCTCTTTGGGA
TCAATTACCACCCCCCAGGATGTGCACGCCACGGATGTCGCCACGTCTGAGGGACCATCGGAGGCACAAC
CCCCGCTACTGTCGTTACCCCCGCCACTGGACGTAGATCAGAGTCTATTCGCCCTGTTAGACGAAGCGGG
CCCTGAAACATGGGATGTCGGGTCGCCTCTCTCCCCCACTGACGACGCGCTGTTGTCCAGTATTCTGCAA
GGACTGTACCAGCTGGACACGCCACCGCCTCTGCGGTCACCCTCCCCCGCTTCCTTCGGCCCGGAGTCTC
CGGCGGATATACCGTCACCTTCTGGTGGAGAGGGATCCGAGCTCGGTACCAAGCTTAAGTTTAAACCGCT
GATCAGCCTCGACTGTGCCTTCTAGTTGCCAGCCATCTGTTGTTTGCCCCTCCCCCGTGCCTTCCTTGAC
CCTGGAAGGTGCCACTCCCACTGTCCTTTCCTAATAAAATGAGGAAATTGCATCGCATTGTCTGAGTAGG
TGTCATTCTATTCTGGGGGGTGGGGTGGGGCAGGACAGCAAGGGGGAGGATTGGGAAGACAATAGCAGGC
ATGCTGGGGATGCGGTGGGCTCTATGGCTTCTGAGGCGGAAAGAACCAGCTGGGGCTCTAGGGGGTATCC
CC
[124 nt withheld, positions 2313-2436]
C
[91 nt withheld, positions 2438-2528]
A
[49 nt withheld, positions 2530-2578]
CCTTTGACGTTGGAGTCCACGTTCTTT
[37 nt withheld, positions 2606-2642]
ACCCTATCTCGGTCTATTCTTTTGATTTATAAGGGATTTTGCCGATTTCGGCCTATTGGTTAAAAAATGA
GCTGATTTAACAAAAATTTAACGCGAATTAATTCTGTGGAATGTGTGTCAGTTAGGGTGTGGAAAGTCCC
CAGGCTCCCCAGCAGGCAGAAGTATGCAAAGCATGCATCTCAATTAGTCAGCAACCAGGTGTGGAAAGTC
CCCAGGCTCCCCAGCAGGCAGAAGTATGCAAAGCATGCATCTCAATTAGTCAGCAACCATAGTCCCGCCC
CTAACTCCGCCCATCCCGCCCCTAACTCCGCCCAGTTCCGCCCATTCTCCGCCCCATGGCTGACTAATTT
TTTTTATTTATGCAGAGGCCGAGGCCGCCTCTGCCTCTGAGCTATTCCAGAAGTAGTGAGGAGGCTTTTT
TGGAGGCCTAGGCTTTTGCAAAAAGCTCCCGGGAGCTTGTATATCCATTTTCGGATCTGATCAAGAGACA
GGATGAGGATCGTTTCGCATGATTGAACAAGATGGATTGCACGCAGGTTCTCCGGCCGCTTGGGTGGAGA
GGCTATTCGGCTATGACTGGGCACAACAGACAATCGGCTGCTCTGATGCCGCCGTGTTCCGGCTGTCAGC
GCAGGGGCGCCCGGTTCTTTTTGTCAAGACCGACCTGTCCGGTGCCCTGAATGAACTGCAGGACGAGGCA
GCGCGGCTATCGTGGCTGGCCACGACGGGCGTTCCTTGCGCAGCTGTGCTCGACGTTGTCACTGAAGCGG
GAAGGGACTGGCTGCTATTGGGCGAAGTGCCGGGGCAGGATCTCCTGTCATCTCACCTTGCTCCTGCCGA
GAAAGTATCCATCATGGCTGATGCAATGCGGCGGCTGCATACGCTTGATCCGGCTACCTGCCCATTCGAC
CACCAAGCGAAACATCGCATCGAGCGAGCACGTACTCGGATGGAAGCCGGTCTTGTCGATCAGGATGATC
TGGACGAAGAGCATCAGGGGCTCGCGCCAGCCGAACTGTTCGCCAGGCTCAAGGCGCGCATGCCCGACGG
CGAGGATCTCGTCGTGACCCATGGCGATGCCTGCTTGCCGAATATCATGGTGGAAAATGGCCGCTTTTCT
GGATTCATCGACTGTGGCCGGCTGGGTGTGGCGGACCGCTATCAGGACATAGCGTTGGCTACCCGTGATA
TTGCTGAAGAGCTTGGCGGCGAATGGGCTGACCGCTTCCTCGTGCTTTACGGTATCGCCGCTCCCGATTC
GCAGCGCATCGCCTTCTATCGCCTTCTTGACGAGTTCTTCTGAGCGGGACTCTGGGGTTCGAAATGACCG
ACCAAGCGACGCCCAACCTGCCATCACGAGATTTCGATTCCACCGCCGCCTTCTATGAAAGGTTGGGCTT
CGGAATCGTTTTCCGGGACGCCGGCTGGATGATCCTCCAGCGCGGGGATCTCATGCTGGAGTTCTTCGCC
CACCCCAACTTGTTTATTGCAGCTTATAATGGTTACAAATAAAGCAATAGCATCACAAATTTCACAAATA
AAGCATTTTTTTCACTGCATTCTAGTTGTGGTTTGTCCAAACTCATCAATGTATCTTATCATGTCTGTAT
ACCGTCGACCTCTAGCTAGAGCTTGGCGTAATCATGGTCATAGCTGTTTCCTGTGTGAAATTGTTATCCG
CTCACAATTCCACACAACATACGAGCCGGAAGCATAAAGTGTAAAGCCTGGGGTGCCTAATGAGTGAGCT
AACTCACATTAATTGCGTTGCGCTCACTGCCCGCTTTCCAGTCGGGAAACCTGTCGTGCCAGCTGCATTA
ATGAATCGGCCAACGCGCGGGGAGAGGCGGTTTGCGTATTGGGCGCTCTTCCGCTTCCTCGCTCACTGAC
TCGCTGCGCTCGGTCGTTCGGCTGCGGCGAGCGGTATCAGCTCACTCAAAGGCGGTAATACGGTTATCCA
CAGAATCAGGGGATAACGCAGGAAAGAACATGTGAGCAAAAGGCCAGCAAAAGGCCAGGAACCGTAAAAA
GGCCGCGTTGCTGGCGTTTTTCCATAGGCTCCGCCCCCCTGACGAGCATCACAAAAATCGACGCTCAAGT
CAGAGGTGGCGAAACCCGACAGGACTATAAAGATACCAGGCGTTTCCCCCTGGAAGCTCCCTCGTGCGCT
CTCCTGTTCCGACCCTGCCGCTTACCGGATACCTGTCCGCCTTTCTCCCTTCGGGAAGCGTGGCGCTTTC
TCATAGCTCACGCTGTAGGTATCTCAGTTCGGTGTAGGTCGTTCGCTCCAAGCTGGGCTGTGTGCACGAA
CCCCCCGTTCAGCCCGACCGCTGCGCCTTATCCGGTAACTATCGTCTTGAGTCCAACCCGGTAAGACACG
ACTTATCGCCACTGGCAGCAGCCACTGGTAACAGGATTAGCAGAGCGAGGTATGTAGGCGGTGCTACAGA
GTTCTTGAAGTGGTGGCCTAACTACGGCTACACTAGAAGAACAGTATTTGGTATCTGCGCTCTGCTGAAG
CCAGTTACCTTCGGAAAAAGAGTTGGTAGCTCTTGATCCGGCAAACAAACCACCGCTGGTAGCGGTGGTT
TTTTTGTTTGCAAGCAGCAGATTACGCGCAGAAAAAAAGGATCTCAAGAAGATCCTTTGATCTTTTCTAC
GGGGTCTGACGCTCAGTGGAACGAAAACTCACGTTAAGGGATTTTGGTCATGAGATTATCAAAAAGGATC
TTCACCTAGATCCTTTTAAATTAAAAATGAAGTTTTAAATCAATCTAAAGTATATATGAGTAAACTTGGT
CTGACAGTTACCAATGCTTAATCAGTGAGGCACCTATCTCAGCGATCTGTCTATTTCGTTCATCCATAGT
TGCCTGACTCCCCGTCGTGTAGATAACTACGATACGGGAGGGCTTACCATCTGGCCCCAGTGCTGCAATG
ATACCGCGAGACCCACGCTCACCGGCTCCAGATTTATCAGCAATAAACCAGCCAGCCGGAAGGGCCGAGC
GCAGAAGTGGTCCTGCAACTTTATCCGCCTCCATCCAGTCTATTAATTGTTGCCGGGAAGCTAGAGTAAG
TAGTTCGCCAGTTAATAGTTTGCGCAACGTTGTTGCCATTGCTACAGGCATCGTGGTGTCACGCTCGTCG
TTTGGTATGGCTTCATTCAGCTCCGGTTCCCAACGATCAAGGCGAGTTACATGATCCCCCATGTTGTGCA
AAAAAGCGGTTAGCTCCTTCGGTCCTCCGATCGTTGTCAGAAGTAAGTTGGCCGCAGTGTTATCACTCAT
GGTTATGGCAGCACTGCATAATTCTCTTACTGTCATGCCATCCGTAAGATGCTTTTCTGTGACTGGTGAG
TACTCAACCAAGTCATTCTGAGAATAGTGTATGCGGCGACCGAGTTGCTCTTGCCCGGCGTCAATACGGG
ATAATACCGCGCCACATAGCAGAACTTTAAAAGTGCTCATCATTGGAAAACGTTCTTCGGGGCGAAAACT
CTCAAGGATCTTACCGCTGTTGAGATCCAGTTCGATGTAACCCACTCGTGCACCCAACTGATCTTCAGCA
TCTTTTACTTTCACCAGCGTTTCTGGGTGAGCAAAAACAGGAAGGCAAAATGCCGCAAAAAAGGGAATAA
GGGCGACACGGAAATGTTGAATACTCATACTCTTCCTTTTTCAATATTATTGAAGCATTTATCAGGGTTA
TTGTCTCATGAGCGGATACATATTTGAATGTATTTAGAAAAATAAACAAATAGGGGTTCCGCGCACATTT
CCCCGAAAAGTGCCACCTGACGTC
Features (pLannotate 1.2.2; 20 found; start..end, strand, type, name):
     28..80      -  misc_feature   bom (fragment): basis of mobility region from pBR322
    235..614     +  enhancer       CMV enhancer: human cytomegalovirus immediate early enhancer
    615..818     +  promoter       CMV promoter: human cytomegalovirus (CMV) immediate early promoter
    814..847     +  LTR            5' LTR (truncated) (fragment): truncated 5' long terminal repeat (LTR) from HIV-1
    863..881     +  promoter       T7 promoter: promoter for bacteriophage T7 RNA polymerase
    961..2004    +  CDS            ORF50 (fragment): ORF50_HHV8P - Protein inferred from homology: Swiss-Prot protein existence level 3. Transcription activation. From Human herpesvirus 8 type P (isolate GK18) (HHV-8) (Kaposi's sarcoma-associated herpesvirus).
   2043..2267    +  polyA_signal   bGH poly(A) signal: bovine growth hormone polyadenylation signal
   2271..2292    +  promoter       SV40 promoter (fragment): SV40 enhancer and early promoter
   2313..2741    +  rep_origin     f1 ori (sequence partly withheld): f1 bacteriophage origin of replication; arrow indicates direction of (+) strand synthesis
   2755..3084    +  promoter       SV40 promoter: SV40 enhancer and early promoter
   3151..3942    +  CDS            neo: KKA2_KLEPN - Also known as kan, nptII. Experimental evidence at protein level: Swiss-Prot protein existence level 1. Resistance to kanamycin, neomycin, paromomycin, ribostamycin, butirosin and gentamicin B. From Klebsiella pneumoniae.
   3966..4124    +  CDS            ble (fragment): BLE_KLEPN - Experimental evidence at protein level: Swiss-Prot protein existence level 1. Binding protein with a strong affinity to the bleomycin family of antibiotics. Binds to CL990; an antimitotic-antibiotic compound. From Klebsiella pneumoniae.
   4119..4240    +  polyA_signal   SV40 poly(A) signal: SV40 polyadenylation signal
   4313..4329    -  protein_bind   lac operator: The lac repressor binds to the lac operator to inhibit transcription in E. coli. This inhibition can be relieved by adding lactose or isopropyl-β-D-thiogalactopyranoside (IPTG). lac repressor encoded by lacI
   4337..4367    -  promoter       lac promoter: promoter for the E. coli lac operon
   4382..4403    -  protein_bind   CAP binding site: CAP binding activates transcription in the presence of cAMP. E. coli catabolite activator protein
   4416..4508    -  CDS            lacI (fragment): lac repressor; lacI; The lac repressor binds to the lac operator to inhibit transcription in E. coli. This inhibition can be relieved by adding lactose or isopropyl-β-D-thiogalactopyranoside (IPTG).
   4691..5279    -  rep_origin     ori: high-copy-number ColE1/pMB1/pBR322/pUC origin of replication
   5450..6310    -  CDS            AmpR: β-lactamase; bla; confers resistance to ampicillin, carbenicillin, and related antibiotics
   6311..6415    -  promoter       AmpR promoter: bla
