[The description below was written by a language model from this plasmid's Addgene catalogue record and pLannotate feature annotations shown in this document.]
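Description:
pOME0243M is a mammalian expression plasmid built on the pcDNA3.1(-) backbone, carrying an approximately 1 kb fragment from the RTA/ORF50 locus of Kaposi's sarcoma-associated herpesvirus (human herpesvirus 8, strain JSC-1, BAC16 clone). It is propagated in E. coli through a high-copy ColE1/pUC-type origin with ampicillin selection from the β-lactamase gene and its own promoter. An f1 origin is also present for single-stranded DNA production. For mammalian cells, the backbone supplies an SV40 early promoter driving the neomycin phosphotransferase gene, followed by an SV40 polyadenylation signal, which allows G418 selection of stable transfectants. The short bom, lac promoter/operator, lacI, ble and HIV LTR hits in the annotation are fragmentary matches to backbone sequence rather than functional payload elements.

The insert sits between the CMV immediate-early enhancer/promoter and the bovine growth hormone polyadenylation signal. A T7 promoter lies just upstream, which could also support in vitro transcription. The catalogue describes the insert as the reverse complement of the "antiRTA1kb" fragment carried by the companion plasmid pOME0242. In agreement with this, the feature table annotates the roughly 1,040 bp segment as a partial ORF50 coding sequence in the same orientation as the CMV promoter. This construct should therefore produce RNA in the sense orientation relative to ORF50, the viral lytic-switch transactivator, while its partner presumably expresses the antisense strand of the same region. Only a fragment of ORF50 is present, so full-length RTA protein is not expected. The record does not state the intended experiments. The paired design suggests it serves as the opposite-strand counterpart or control in studies of antisense transcription at the RTA locus.
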