Addgene plasmid #182605: pOME0243M
Purpose: Reverse complement antiRTA1kb pOME0242 Human herpesvirus 8 strain JSC-1 clone BAC16, complete genome.
Depositing lab: Dirk Dittmer. Depositing organization: University of North Carolina at Chapel Hill.
Backbone
  Vector backbone: pCDNA3.1 (-)
  Vector type: Mammalian Expression
Growth in bacteria
  Bacterial resistance: Ampicillin, 100 μg/mL
  Growth temperature: 37°C
  Growth strain: DH5alpha
  Copy number: High Copy
Gene/Insert
  Gene/Insert name: Reverse compliment of antiRTA1kb (pOME0242)
  Species: Other
  Insert size (bp): 1050
  Cloning method: Unknown
Terms and licenses: Academic/Nonprofit Terms; Industry Terms: Not Available to Industry
How to cite: pOME0243M was a gift from Dirk Dittmer (Addgene plasmid # 182605 ; http://n2t.net/addgene:182605 ; RRID:Addgene_182605)
