>Addgene plasmid #182605 | pOME0243M | depositor partial sequence | sequence record 353526 | Insert
GAATTCCCCCTTTAACCCATCGGGTACAGACCCGGCGTTTATTAGTACGTGGCAGGCCGCGTCACAGAAT
ATGGTGTACAACACATCCACCGCGCCCTTAAAACCGGCCACCGGTAGTTCACAGACGGTGTCAGTCAAGG
CGGTTGCTCAAGGGGCCGTGATTACTGCGACAACGGTGCCGCAGGCAATGCCAGCGCGGGGTACCGGAGG
GGAGTTGCCTGTAATGTCAGCGTCCACTCCTGCAAGAGATCAGGTCGCTGCATGTTTTGTCGCAGAGAAC
ACCGGAGATTCTCCCGACAACCCGAGCTCTTTCCTGACGTCATGTCACCCTTGCGATCCGAACACGGTTA
TAGTGGCCCAGCAATTTCAACCACCGCAATGCGTTACGTTGTTGCAGGTTACCTGTGCCCCCTCTTCGAC
ACCACCCCCCGATTCAACAGTCCGGGCCCCGGTGGTGCAGTTGCCAACAGTAGTCCCTCTGCCGGCCAGC
GCGTTCCTCCCGGCGCTCGCCCAACCAGAAGCCTCGGGCGAAGAGCTTCCGGGCGGTCATGACGGAGACC
AAGGTGTGCCGTGTAGAGATTCAACGGCGGCGGCTACGGCGGCAGAGGCGACAACACCCAAACGAAAGCA
GAGAAGCAAAGAGAGGAGCTCAAAGAAGCGTAAGGCTTTGACCGTGCCAGAAGCCGACACCACGCCATCG
ACCACGACACCTGGTACCTCTTTGGGATCAATTACCACCCCCCAGGATGTGCACGCCACGGATGTCGCCA
CGTCTGAGGGACCATCGGAGGCACAACCCCCGCTACTGTCGTTACCCCCGCCACTGGACGTAGATCAGAG
TCTATTCGCCCTGTTAGACGAAGCGGGCCCTGAAACATGGGATGTCGGGTCGCCTCTCTCCCCCACTGAC
GACGCGCTGTTGTCCAGTATTCTGCAAGGACTGTACCAGCTGGACACGCCACCGCCTCTGCGGTCACCCT
CCCCCGCTTCCTTCGGCCCGGAGTCTCCGGCGGATATACCGTCACCTTCTGGTGGAGAGGGATCCGATCC
